>Addgene plasmid #22695 | pMyt1a | addgene partial sequence | sequence record 28477 | 22695 with T3
GAACGCTGCCNCAGGCGTGTCCTCCAGGCCAAGATGCCACTCACACCACCCACCCANTTNCGCGTCACGG
CTACCCTCCCAGCCTCGACAGACAAAGGAATACTGTGGTTGCAAACTCCAAAACTTCCCTGAGAACCTTG
TCCATGAGCTTCCACTGGAGACTTTGAGCTGCTCTTCAGATTTCTTTCAGAAAACAAAAATAAATCACTT
TGTAATTCTTCAGTGCCCCTATGCACACAGATAGGGCCACCACGGCCCCAAGCCTGGAGGGAGCCTCGTG
GGAGCGGCCAATTTCCAGCCATCCCTTTGGATAAACCCGCCCGCGGCCACACCGGGCCCCAAACGGGAAG
TCACTGTGAGTTGGGCATCCCCACGGTGCGGGGCAGGGCGAGGGAGGTAAACGGTGTGGTGGGCTGGGAC
ACTTCTGGGTACCACACGGCCTAGACCTGGATGCCCCTCACAGCCTGCTTGATGCTCTCCAGGAGGTCCT
TGTTCTCCGGGTCCTGGTTGGAGTACATGTCGGTGAGGGTGCTCACATAGGCATCGAAATTCTGTTCGCA
TATTGGCTCCATGTGCGGAAGGCGGATATTGGCGAGACTTTGGATGAGGGCCTGGCTCAGGCCGGACAGC
TCCAGAAACAGGGCTTCATTCTGCTCCTCAATGAGCTTGTTCTCCTCCTCGATGTTCTTCAAGNTCTTCT
CCATGGAGGAGATCTGGGACTGCAGCTGCACCATGNCAGCCTCCATCTCCGAATTGGACTCGTTCAGTCT
CGGATCTCCTGGTT
