[The description below was written by a language model from this plasmid's Addgene catalogue record.]
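Description:
pMyt1a is a bacterial cloning plasmid built on the pT7T3 backbone (about 2.9 kb without insert), carrying a partial human cDNA for Myelin Transcription Factor 1 (MYT1, also known as MTF1, MYTI or PLPB1). It is propagated in E. coli under ampicillin selection. The record lists the copy number as unknown and does not describe the origin of replication. No feature table is provided, so the details of the backbone elements beyond the resistance marker and the flanking phage promoters are not documented here.

The insert is roughly 2.2 kb and sits in an EcoRI site, with EcoRI retained at both ends so the fragment can be released intact. Because the same enzyme was used on both sides, the cloning was not inherently directional. The record lists the T3 promoter as the 5′ sequencing primer site and the T7 promoter as the 3′ site. Opposing T3 and T7 bacteriophage promoters flanking a cloning site generally allow in vitro transcription of either strand, for example to make sense or antisense RNA probes, although the record does not state that this plasmid was used that way. There is no indication of a eukaryotic promoter, tag or reporter.

According to the depositor, the cDNA was recovered by screening a fetal brain expression library and is incomplete: it encodes the carboxy-terminal portion of the protein but lacks the amino terminus. It therefore serves as a source of partial MYT1 sequence for subcloning, sequencing or probe generation rather than for full-length protein expression. MYT1 was originally described as a C2-HC type zinc finger protein that recognizes a glia-specific gene.
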