Addgene plasmid #22695: pMyt1a
Depositing lab: Lynn Hudson. Depositing organization: National Institute of Neurological Disorders and Strokes (NINDS). Publication: Novel member of the zinc finger superfamily: A C2-HC finger that recognizes a glia-specific gene. Kim JG, Hudson LD. Mol Cell Biol. 1992 Dec . 12(12):5632-9. PubMed 1280325.
Backbone
  Vector backbone: pT7T3
  Backbone manufacturer: Amersham
  Backbone size w/o insert (bp): 2883
  Vector type: Cloning vector
Growth in bacteria
  Bacterial resistance: Ampicillin, 100 μg/mL
  Growth temperature: 37°C
  Growth strain: DH5alpha
  Growth instructions: DH5 alpha
  Copy number: Unknown
Gene/Insert
  Gene/Insert name: Human Myelin Transcription Factor 1 (alt name: Myt1)
  Species: H. sapiens (human)
  Insert size (bp): 2200
  Entrez Gene: MYT1 (a.k.a. MTF1, MYTI, PLPB1, C20orf36)
  Cloning method: Restriction Enzyme; 5′ cloning site EcoRI (not destroyed); 3′ cloning site EcoRI (not destroyed)
  Sequencing primers: 5′ T3 Promoter; 3′ T7 promoter
Resource information
  A portion of this plasmid was derived from a plasmid made by: Human Myt1 cDNA was cloned in Hudson lab
Terms and licenses: Academic/Nonprofit Terms; Industry Terms: Not Available to Industry
Depositor comments: This Myt1 DNA was screened from a fetal brain expression library. It contains the carboxy but not the amino terminus of the protein. It is a partial cDNA
How to cite: pMyt1a was a gift from Lynn Hudson (Addgene plasmid # 22695 ; http://n2t.net/addgene:22695 ; RRID:Addgene_22695)
